Addgene plasmid #188125: pMXS-IRES-BLAST flag-CAD L1395A
Purpose: Expresses C-terminal flag-tagged human CAD L1395A in mammalian cells
Depositing lab: Richard Possemato. Depositing organization: NYU Grossman School of Medicine. Publication: Allosteric regulation of CAD modulates de novo pyrimidine synthesis during the cell cycle. Shin J, Mir H, Khurram MA, Fujihara KM, Dynlacht BD, Cardozo TJ, Possemato R. Nat Metab. 2023 Feb 6. doi: 10.1038/s42255-023-00735-9. PubMed 36747088.
Backbone
  Vector backbone: pMXS-IRES-BLAST
  Backbone size w/o insert (bp): 5623
  Vector type: Mammalian Expression, Retroviral
  Selectable markers: Blasticidin
Growth in bacteria
  Bacterial resistance: Ampicillin, 100 μg/mL
  Growth temperature: 37°C
  Growth strain: NEB Stable
  Copy number: High Copy
Gene/Insert
  Gene/Insert name: CAD (alt name: carbamoyl-phosphate synthetase 2, aspartate transcarbamylase, and dihydroorotase)
  Species: H. sapiens (human)
  Insert size (bp): 6702
  Mutation: TCC -> AGT silent mutations at nt439-441 eliminating PAM site for sgRNA target sequence 5'-ATTGGGGTCCAAGAATGGCA-3' and CT -> GC mutations at nt4183-4184 for Leu1395 -> Ala mutation of CAD
  Entrez Gene: CAD (a.k.a. CDG1Z, DEE50, EIEE50, GATD4)
  Tag / fusion protein: Flag tag (N terminal on insert)
  Cloning method: Gibson Cloning
  Sequencing primers: 5′ AGTAGACGGCATCGCAGCTTGGATA; 3′ CGGAATTTACGTAGCGGCCGC
Terms and licenses: Academic/Nonprofit Terms; Industry Terms: Not Available to Industry
How to cite: pMXS-IRES-BLAST flag-CAD L1395A was a gift from Richard Possemato (Addgene plasmid # 188125 ; http://n2t.net/addgene:188125 ; RRID:Addgene_188125)
