[The description below was written by a language model from this plasmid's Addgene catalogue record and pLannotate feature annotations shown in this document.]
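Description:
pMXS-IRES-BLAST flag-CAD L1395A is a Moloney murine leukemia virus-based retroviral vector for stable expression of a mutant human CAD in mammalian cells. In bacteria it is maintained through a high-copy ColE1/pUC-type origin and an ampicillin resistance gene (β-lactamase with its own promoter). The viral portion of the full-length 12.3 kb sequence consists of a 5' LTR, the MMLV Ψ packaging signal with an MESV Ψ fragment, a truncated gag lacking its start codon, and a pol region carrying the splice acceptor. These are followed by the CAD coding sequence, an EMCV IRES, the blasticidin S deaminase gene and the 3' LTR. No separate internal promoter is annotated, so transcription presumably runs from the 5' LTR. The resulting bicistronic message lets the IRES couple blasticidin resistance to CAD expression in transduced cells, while Ψ allows the genomic RNA to be packaged when gag, pol and env are supplied in trans.

The roughly 6.7 kb insert encodes CAD, the multifunctional enzyme combining the glutamine amidotransferase, carbamoyl-phosphate synthetase, aspartate transcarbamylase and dihydroorotase activities of de novo pyrimidine synthesis. It carries a Leu1395-to-Ala substitution plus silent changes that remove the PAM for a CAD-targeting sgRNA. This makes the cDNA CRISPR-resistant and suited to re-expression in cells whose endogenous CAD has been disrupted, in line with the associated study of allosteric regulation of CAD. The record is inconsistent about the Flag tag, calling it C-terminal in the purpose line and N-terminal in the insert fields, and the tag is not annotated in the feature table. A second, 5.2 kb sequencing record attached to the entry instead shows a bacterial tac-promoter GST fusion to a NEDD4L fragment with lacI, which does not match this construct and appears to belong to a different plasmid.
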