Features (pLannotate 1.2.2; 14 found; start..end, strand, type, name):
     96..558     +  misc_feature   IRES: internal ribosome entry site (IRES) of the encephalomyocarditis virus (EMCV)
    578..967     +  CDS            BSD: blasticidin S deaminase; Aspergillus terreus BSD; confers resistance to blasticidin
   1016..1137    +  LTR            3' LTR (ΔU3) (fragment): self-inactivating 3' long terminal repeat (LTR) from Moloney murine leukemia virus
   1138..1607    +  LTR            LTR: long terminal repeat from Moloney murine leukemia virus
   1673..1725    -  CDS            lacI (fragment): lac repressor; lacI; The lac repressor binds to the lac operator to inhibit transcription in E. coli. This inhibition can be relieved by adding lactose or isopropyl-β-D-thiogalactopyranoside (IPTG).
   1908..2496    -  rep_origin     ori: high-copy-number ColE1/pMB1/pBR322/pUC origin of replication
   2660..3520    -  CDS            AmpR: β-lactamase; bla; confers resistance to ampicillin, carbenicillin, and related antibiotics
   3521..3625    -  promoter       AmpR promoter: bla
   3655..4248    +  LTR            LTR: long terminal repeat from Moloney murine leukemia virus
   4311..4510    +  misc_feature   MMLV Ψ: packaging signal of Moloney murine leukemia virus (MMLV)
   4562..4650    +  misc_feature   MESV Ψ (fragment): packaging signal of murine embryonic stem cell virus
   4727..5143    +  CDS            gag (truncated): truncated Moloney murine leukemia virus (MMLV) gag gene lacking the start codon
   5153..5527    +  misc_feature   pol region: Moloney murine leukemia virus (MMLV) pol region containing the splice acceptor site
   5556..12230   +  CDS            CAD: PYR1_HUMAN - Experimental evidence at protein level: Swiss-Prot protein existence level 1. This protein is a 'fusion' protein encoding four enzymatic activities of the pyrimidine pathway (GATase, CPSase, ATCase and DHOase). From Homo sapiens (Human).
>Addgene plasmid #188125 | pMXS-IRES-BLAST flag-CAD L1395A | addgene full sequence | sequence record 377005 | Addgene NGS Result
CCCCCTAACGTTACTGGCCGAAGCCGCTTGGAATAAGGCCGGTGTGCGTTTGTCTATATGTTATTTTCCA
CCATATTGCCGTCTTTTGGCAATGTGAGGGCCCGGAAACCTGGCCCTGTCTTCTTGACGAGCATTCCTAG
GGGTCTTTCCCCTCTCGCCAAAGGAATGCAAGGTCTGTTGAATGTCGTGAAGGAAGCAGTTCCTCTGGAA
GCTTCTTGAAGACAAACAACGTCTGTAGCGACCCTTTGCAGGCAGCGGAACCCCCCACCTGGCGACAGGT
GCCTCTGCGGCCAAAAGCCACGTGTATAAGATACACCTGCAAAGGCGGCACAACCCCAGTGCCACGTTGT
GAGTTGGATAGTTGTGGAAAGAGTCAAATGGCTCTCCTCAAGCGTATTCAACAAGGGGCTGAAGGATGCC
CAGAAGGTACCCCATTGTATGGGATCTGATCTGGGGCCTCGGTGCACATGCTTTACATGTGTTTAGTCGA
GGTTAAAAAAACGTCTAGGCCCCCCGAACCACGGGGACGTGGTTTTCCTTTGAAAAACACGATGATAATA
TGGCCACAACCATGGTTCCTTTGTCTCAAGAAGAATCCACCCTCATTGAAAGAGCAACGGCTACAATCAA
CAGCATCCCCATCTCTGAAGACTACAGCGTCGCCAGCGCAGCTCTCTCTAGCGACGGCCGCATCTTCACT
GGTGTCAATGTATATCATTTTACTGGGGGACCTTGTGCAGAACTCGTGGTGCTGGGCACTGCTGCTGCTG
CGGCAGCTGGCAACCTGACTTGTATCGTCGCGATCGGAAATGAGAACAGGGGCATCTTGAGCCCCTGCGG
ACGGTGCCGACAGGTGCTTCTCGATCTGCATCCTGGGATCAAAGCCATAGTGAAGGACAGTGATGGACAG
CCGACGGCAGTTGGGATTCGTGAATTGCTGCCCTCTGGTTATGTGTGGGAGGGCTAAGTCGACGATAAAA
TAAAAGATTTTATTTAGTCTCCAGAAAAAGGGGGGAATGAAAGACCCCACCTGTAGGTTTGGCAAGCTAG
CTTAAGTAACGCCATTTTGCAAGGCATGGAAAAATACATAACTGAGAATAGAGAAGTTCAGATCAAGGTC
AGGAACAGATGGAACAGCTGAATATGGGCCAAACAGGATATCTGTGGTAAGCAGTTCCTGCCCCGGCTCA
GGGCCAAGAACAGATGGAACAGCTGAATATGGGCCAAACAGGATATCTGTGGTAAGCAGTTCCTGCCCCG
GCTCAGGGCCAAGAACAGATGGTCCCCAGATGCGGTCCAGCCCTCAGCAGTTTCTAGAGAACCATCAGAT
GTTTCCAGGGTGCCCCAAGGACCTGAAATGACCCTGTGCCTTATTTGAACTAACCAATCAGTTCGCTTCT
CGCTTCTGTTCGCGCGCTTCTGCTCCCCGAGCTCAATAAAAGAGCCCACAACCCCTCACTCGGGGCGCCA
GTCCTCCGATTGACTGAGTCGCCCGGGTACCCGTGTATCCAATAAACCCTCTTGCAGTTGCATCCGACTT
GTGGTCTCGCTGTTCCTTGGGAGGGTCTCCTCTGAGTGATTGACTACCCGTCAGCGGGGGTCTTTCACAT
GCAGCATGTATCAAAATTAATTTGGTTTTTTTTCTTAAGTATTTACATTAAATGGCCATAGTTGCATTAA
TGAATCGGCCAACGCGCGGGGAGAGGCGGTTTGCGTATTGGGCGCTCTTCCGCTTCCTCGCTCACTGACT
CGCTGCGCTCGGTCGTTCGGCTGCGGCGAGCGGTATCAGCTCACTCAAAGGCGGTAATACGGTTATCCAC
AGAATCAGGGGATAACGCAGGAAAGAACATGTGAGCAAAAGGCCAGCAAAAGGCCAGGAACCGTAAAAAG
GCCGCGTTGCTGGCGTTTTTCCATAGGCTCCGCCCCCCTGACGAGCATCACAAAAATCGACGCTCAAGTC
AGAGGTGGCGAAACCCGACAGGACTATAAAGATACCAGGCGTTTCCCCCTGGAAGCTCCCTCGTGCGCTC
TCCTGTTCCGACCCTGCCGCTTACCGGATACCTGTCCGCCTTTCTCCCTTCGGGAAGCGTGGCGCTTTCT
CATAGCTCACGCTGTAGGTATCTCAGTTCGGTGTAGGTCGTTCGCTCCAAGCTGGGCTGTGTGCACGAAC
CCCCCGTTCAGCCCGACCGCTGCGCCTTATCCGGTAACTATCGTCTTGAGTCCAACCCGGTAAGACACGA
CTTATCGCCACTGGCAGCAGCCACTGGTAACAGGATTAGCAGAGCGAGGTATGTAGGCGGTGCTACAGAG
TTCTTGAAGTGGTGGCCTAACTACGGCTACACTAGAAGAACAGTATTTGGTATCTGCGCTCTGCTGAAGC
CAGTTACCTTCGGAAAAAGAGTTGGTAGCTCTTGATCCGGCAAACAAACCACCGCTGGTAGCGGTGGTTT
TTTTGTTTGCAAGCAGCAGATTACGCGCAGAAAAAAAGGATCTCAAGAAGATCCTTTGATCTTTTCTACG
GGGTCTGACGCTCAGTGGAACGAAAACTCACGTTAAGGGATTTTGGTCATGAGATTATCAAAAAGGATCT
TCACCTAGATCCTTTTGCGGCCGGCCGCAAATCAATCTAAAGTATATATGAGTAAACTTGGTCTGACAGT
TACCAATGCTTAATCAGTGAGGCACCTATCTCAGCGATCTGTCTATTTCGTTCATCCATAGTTGCCTGAC
TCCCCGTCGTGTAGATAACTACGATACGGGAGGGCTTACCATCTGGCCCCAGTGCTGCAATGATACCGCG
AGACCCACGCTCACCGGCTCCAGATTTATCAGCAATAAACCAGCCAGCCGGAAGGGCCGAGCGCAGAAGT
GGTCCTGCAACTTTATCCGCCTCCATCCAGTCTATTAATTGTTGCCGGGAAGCTAGAGTAAGTAGTTCGC
CAGTTAATAGTTTGCGCAACGTTGTTGCCATTGCTACAGGCATCGTGGTGTCACGCTCGTCGTTTGGTAT
GGCTTCATTCAGCTCCGGTTCCCAACGATCAAGGCGAGTTACATGATCCCCCATGTTGTGCAAAAAAGCG
GTTAGCTCCTTCGGTCCTCCGATCGTTGTCAGAAGTAAGTTGGCCGCAGTGTTATCACTCATGGTTATGG
CAGCACTGCATAATTCTCTTACTGTCATGCCATCCGTAAGATGCTTTTCTGTGACTGGTGAGTACTCAAC
CAAGTCATTCTGAGAATAGTGTATGCGGCGACCGAGTTGCTCTTGCCCGGCGTCAATACGGGATAATACC
GCGCCACATAGCAGAACTTTAAAAGTGCTCATCATTGGAAAACGTTCTTCGGGGCGAAAACTCTCAAGGA
TCTTACCGCTGTTGAGATCCAGTTCGATGTAACCCACTCGTGCACCCAACTGATCTTCAGCATCTTTTAC
TTTCACCAGCGTTTCTGGGTGAGCAAAAACAGGAAGGCAAAATGCCGCAAAAAAGGGAATAAGGGCGACA
CGGAAATGTTGAATACTCATACTCTTCCTTTTTCAATATTATTGAAGCATTTATCAGGGTTATTGTCTCA
TGAGCGGATACATATTTGAATGTATTTAGAAAAATAAACAAATAGGGGTTCCGCGCACATTTCCCCGAAA
AGTGCCACCTGCATAATGAAAGACCCCACCTGTAGGTTTGGCAAGCTAGCTTAAGTAACGCCATTTTGCA
AGGCATGGAAAAATACATAACTGAGAATAGAAAAGTTCAGATCAAGGTCAGGAACAGATGGAACAGCTGA
ATATGGGCCAAACAGGATATCTGTGGTAAGCAGTTCCTGCCCCGGCTCAGGGCCAAGAACAGATGGAACA
GCTGAATATGGGCCAAACAGGATATCTGTGGTAAGCAGTTCCTGCCCCGGCTCAGGGCCAAGAACAGATG
GTCCCCAGATGCGGTCCAGCCCTCAGCAGTTTCTAGAGAACCATCAGATGTTTCCAGGGTGCCCCAAGGA
CCTGAAATGACCCTGTGCCTTATTTGAACTAACCAATCAGTTCGCTTCTCGCTTCTGTTCGCGCGCTTCT
GCTCCCCGAGCTCAATAAAAGAGCCCACAACCCCTCACTCGGCGCGCCAGTCCTCCGATTGACTGAGTCG
CCCGGGTACCCGTGTATCCAATAAACCCTCTTGCAGTTGCATCCGACTTGTGGTCTCGCTGTTCCTTGGG
AGGGTCTCCTCTGAGTGATTGACTACCCGTCAGCGGGGGTCTTTCATTTGGGGGCTCGTCCGGGATCGGG
AGACCCCTGCCCAGGGACCACCGACCCACCACCGGGAGGTAAGCTGGCCAGCAACTTATCTGTGTCTGTC
CGATTGTCTAGTGTCTATGACTGATTTTATGCGCCTGCGTCGGTACTAGTTAGCTAACTAGCTCTGTATC
TGGCGGACCCGTGGTGGAACTGACGAGTTCGGAACACCCGGCCGCAACCCTGGGAGACGTCCCAGGGACT
TCGGGGGCCGTTTTTGTGGCCCGACCTGAGTCCAAAAATCCCGATCGTTTTGGACTCTTTGGTGCACCCC
CCTAATAGGAGGGATATGTGGTTCTGGTAGGAGACGAGAACCTAAAACAGTTCCCGCCTCCGTCTGAATT
TTTGCTTTCGGTTTGGGACCGAAGCCGCGCCGCGCGTCTTGTCTGCTGCAGCATCGTTCTGTGTTGTCTC
TGTCTGACTGTGTTTCTGTATTTGTCTGAAAATTAGGGCCAGACTGTTACCACTCCCTTAAGTTTGACCT
TAGGTCACTGGAAAGATGTCGAGCGGATCGCTCACAACCAGTCGGTAGATGTCAAGAAGAGACGTTGGGT
TACCTTCTGCTCTGCAGAATGGCCAACCTTTAACGTCGGATGGCCGCGAGACGGCACCTTTAACCGAGAC
CTCATCACCCAGGTTAAGATCAAGGTCTTTTCACCTGGCCCGCATGGACACCCAGACCAGGTCCCCTACA
TCGTGACCTGGGAAGCCTTGGCTTTTGACCCCCCTCCCTGGGTCAAGCCCTTTGTACACCCTAAGCCTCC
GCCTCCTCTTCCTCCATCCGCCCCGTCTCTCCCCCTTGAACCTCCTCGTTCGACCCCGCCTCGATCCTCC
CTTTATCCAGCCCTCACTCCTTCTCTAGGCGCCCCCATATGGCCATATGAGATCTTATATGGGGCACCCC
CGCCCCTTGTAAACTTCCCTGACCCTGACATGACAAGAGTTACTAACAGCCCCTCTCTCCAAGCTCACTT
ACAGGCTCTCTACTTAGTCCAGCACGAAGTCTGGAGACCTCTGGCGGCAGCCTACCAAGAACAACTGGAC
CGACCGGTGGTACCTCACCCTTACCGAGTCGGCGACACAGTGTGGGTCCGCCGACACCAGACTAAGAACC
TAGAACCTCGCTGGAAAGGACCTTACACAGTCCTGCTGACCACCCCCACCGCCCTCAAAGTAGACGGCAT
CGCAGCTTGGATACACGCCGCCCACGTGAAGGCTGCCGACCCCGGGGGTGGACCATCCTCTAGACTGCCG
GATCTAGCTAGTTAATTAAGGATCCATGGCGGCCCTAGTGTTGGAGGACGGGTCGGTCCTGCGGGGCCAG
CCCTTTGGGGCCGCCGTGTCGACTGCCGGGGAAGTGGTGTTTCAAACCGGCATGGTCGGCTACCCCGAGG
CCCTCACTGATCCCTCCTACAAGGCACAGATCTTAGTGCTCACCTATCCTCTGATCGGCAACTATGGCAT
CCCCCCAGATGAAATGGATGAGTTCGGTCTCTGCAAGTGGTTTGAATCCTCGGGCATCCACGTAGCAGCA
CTGGTAGTGGGAGAGTGCTGTCCTACTCCCAGCCACTGGAGTGCCACCCGCACCCTGCATGAGTGGCTGC
AGCAGCATGGCATCCCTGGCTTGCAAGGAGTAGACACTCGGGAGCTGACCAAGAAGTTGCGGGAACAGGG
GTCTCTGCTGGGGAAGCTGGTCCAGAATGGAACAGAACCTTCAAGTCTGCCATTCTTGGACCCCAATGCC
CGCCCCCTGGTACCAGAGGTCTCCATTAAGACTCCACGGGTATTCAATACAGGGGGTGCCCCTCGGATCC
TTGCTTTGGACTGTGGCCTCAAGTATAATCAGATCCGATGCCTCTGCCAGCGTGGGGCTGAGGTCACTGT
GGTACCCTGGGACCATGCACTAGACAGCCAAGAGTATGAGGGTCTCTTCTTAAGTAATGGGCCTGGTGAC
CCTGCCTCCTATCCCAGTGTCGTATCCACACTGAGCCGTGTTTTATCTGAGCCTAATCCCCGACCTGTCT
TTGGGATCTGCCTGGGACACCAGCTATTGGCCTTAGCCATTGGGGCCAAGACTTACAAGATGAGATATGG
GAACCGAGGCCATAACCAGCCCTGCTTGTTGGTGGGCTCTGGGCGCTGCTTTCTGACATCCCAGAACCAT
GGGTTTGCTGTGGAGACAGACTCACTGCCAGCAGACTGGGCTCCTCTCTTCACCAACGCCAATGATGGTT
CCAATGAAGGCATTGTGCACAACAGCTTGCCTTTCTTCAGTGTCCAGTTTCACCCAGAGCACCAAGCTGG
CCCTTCAGATATGGAACTGCTTTTCGATATCTTTCTGGAAACTGTGAAAGAGGCCACAGCTGGGAACCCT
GGGGGCCAGACAGTTAGAGAGCGGCTGACTGAGCGCCTCTGTCCCCCTGGGATTCCCACTCCCGGCTCTG
GACTTCCACCACCACGAAAGGTTCTGATCCTGGGCTCAGGGGGCCTCTCCATTGGCCAAGCTGGAGAATT
TGACTACTCGGGCTCTCAGGCAATTAAGGCCCTGAAGGAGGAAAACATCCAGACGTTGCTGATCAACCCC
AATATTGCCACAGTGCAGACCTCCCAGGGGCTGGCCGACAAGGTCTATTTTCTTCCCATAACACCTCATT
ATGTAACCCAGGTGATACGTAATGAACGCCCCGATGGTGTGTTACTGACTTTTGGGGGCCAGACTGCTCT
GAACTGTGGTGTGGAGCTGACCAAGGCCGGGGTGCTGGCTCGGTATGGGGTCCGGGTCCTGGGCACACCA
GTGGAGACCATTGAGCTGACCGAGGATCGACGGGCCTTTGCTGCCAGAATGGCAGAGATCGGAGAGCATG
TGGCCCCGAGCGAGGCAGCAAATTCTCTTGAACAGGCCCAGGCAGCCGCTGAACGGCTGGGGTACCCTGT
GCTAGTGCGTGCAGCCTTTGCCCTGGGTGGCCTGGGCTCTGGCTTTGCCTCTAACAGGGAGGAGCTCTCT
GCTCTCGTGGCCCCAGCTTTTGCCCATACCAGCCAAGTGCTAGTAGACAAGTCTCTGAAGGGATGGAAGG
AGATTGAGTACGAGGTGGTGAGAGACGCCTATGGCAACTGTGTCACGGTGTGTAACATGGAGAACTTGGA
CCCACTGGGCATCCACACTGGTGAGTCCATAGTGGTGGCCCCTAGCCAGACACTGAATGACAGGGAGTAT
CAGCTCCTGAGGCAGACAGCTATCAAGGTGACCCAGCACCTGGGAATTGTTGGGGAGTGCAATGTGCAGT
ATGCCTTGAACCCTGAGTCTGAGCAGTATTACATCATTGAAGTGAATGCCAGGCTCTCTCGCAGCTCTGC
CCTGGCCAGTAAGGCCACAGGTTATCCACTGGCTTATGTGGCAGCCAAGCTAGCATTGGGCATCCCTTTG
CCTGAGCTCAGGAACTCTGTGACAGGGGGTACAGCAGCCTTTGAACCCAGCGTGGATTATTGTGTGGTGA
AGATTCCTCGATGGGACCTTAGCAAGTTCCTGCGAGTCAGCACAAAGATTGGGAGCTGCATGAAGAGCGT
TGGTGAAGTCATGGGCATTGGGCGTTCATTTGAGGAGGCCTTCCAGAAGGCCCTGCGCATGGTGGATGAG
AACTGTGTGGGCTTTGATCACACAGTGAAACCAGTCAGCGATATGGAGTTGGAGACTCCAACAGATAAGC
GGATTTTTGTGGTGGCAGCTGCTTTGTGGGCTGGTTATTCAGTGGACCGCCTGTATGAGCTCACACGCAT
CGACCGCTGGTTCCTGCACCGAATGAAGCGTATCATCGCACATGCCCAGCTGCTAGAACAACACCGTGGA
CAGCCTTTGCCGCCAGACCTGCTGCAACAGGCCAAGTGTCTTGGCTTCTCAGACAAACAGATTGCCCTTG
CAGTTCTGAGCACAGAGCTGGCTGTTCGCAAGCTGCGTCAGGAACTGGGGATCTGTCCAGCAGTGAAACA
GATTGACACAGTTGCAGCTGAGTGGCCAGCCCAGACAAATTACCTATACCTAACGTATTGGGGCACCACC
CATGACCTCACCTTTCGAACACCTCATGTCCTAGTCCTTGGCTCTGGCGTCTACCGTATTGGCTCTAGCG
TTGAATTTGACTGGTGTGCTGTAGGCTGCATCCAGCAGCTCCGAAAGATGGGATATAAGACCATCATGGT
GAACTATAACCCAGAGACAGTCAGCACCGACTATGACATGTGTGATCGACTCTACTTTGATGAGATCTCT
TTTGAGGTGGTGATGGACATCTATGAGCTCGAGAACCCTGAAGGTGTGATCCTATCCATGGGTGGACAGC
TGCCCAACAACATGGCCATGGCGTTGCATCGGCAGCAGTGCCGGGTGCTGGGCACCTCCCCTGAAGCCAT
TGACTCGGCTGAGAACCGTTTCAAGTTTTCCCGGCTCCTTGACACCATTGGTATCAGCCAGCCTCAGTGG
AGGGAGCTCAGTGACCTCGAGTCTGCTCGCCAATTCTGCCAGACCGTGGGGTACCCCTGTGTGGTGCGCC
CCTCCTATGTGCTGAGCGGTGCTGCTATGAATGTGGCCTACACGGATGGAGACCTGGAGCGCTTCCTGAG
CAGCGCAGCAGCCGTCTCCAAAGAGCATCCCGTGGTCATCTCCAAGTTCATCCAGGAGGCTAAGGAGATT
GACGTGGATGCCGTGGCCTCTGATGGTGTGGTGGCAGCCATCGCCATCTCTGAGCATGTGGAGAATGCAG
GTGTGCATTCAGGTGATGCGACGCTGGTGACCCCCCCACAAGATATCACTGCCAAAACCCTGGAGCGGAT
CAAAGCCATTGTGCATGCTGTGGGCCAGGAGCTACAGGTCACAGGACCCTTCAATCTGCAGCTCATTGCC
AAGGATGACCAGCTGAAAGTTATTGAATGCAACGTACGTGTCTCTCGCTCCTTCCCCTTCGTTTCCAAGA
CACTGGGTGTGGACCTAGTAGCCTTGGCCACGCGGGTCATCATGGGGGAAGAAGTGGAACCTGTGGGGCT
AATGACTGGTTCTGGAGTTGTGGGAGTAAAGGTGCCTCAGTTCTCCTTCTCCCGCTTGGCGGGTGCTGAC
GTGGTGTTGGGTGTGGAAATGACCAGTACTGGGGAGGTGGCCGGCTTTGGGGAGAGCCGCTGTGAGGCAT
ACCTCAAGGCCATGCTAAGCACTGGCTTTAAGATCCCCAAGAAGAATATCCTGCTGACCATTGGCAGCTA
TAAGAACAAAAGCGAGCTGCTCCCAACTGTGCGGCTACTGGAGAGCCTGGGCTACAGCCTCTATGCCAGT
CTCGGCACAGCTGACTTCTACACTGAGCATGGCGTCAAGGTAACAGCTGTGGACTGGCACTTTGAGGAGG
CTGTGGATGGTGAGTGCCCACCACAGCGGAGCATCCTGGAGCAGCTAGCTGAGAAAAACTTTGAGCTGGT
GATTAACGCGTCAATGCGTGGAGCTGGGGGCCGGCGTCTCTCTTCCTTTGTCACCAAGGGCTACCGCACC
CGACGCTTGGCCGCTGACTTCTCCGTGCCCCTAATCATCGATATCAAGTGCACCAAACTCTTTGTGGAGG
CCCTAGGCCAGATCGGGCCAGCCCCTCCTTTGAAGGTGCATGTTGACTGTATGACCTCCCAAAAGCTTGT
GCGACTGCCGGGATTGATTGATGTCCATGTGCACCTGCGGGAACCAGGTGGGACACATAAGGAGGACTTT
GCTTCAGGCACAGCCGCTGCCCTGGCTGGGGGTATCACCATGGTGTGTGCCATGCCTAATACCCGGCCCC
CCATCATTGACGCCCCTGCTCTGGCCCTGGCCCAGAAGCTGGCAGAGGCTGGCGCCCGGTGCGACTTTGC
GCTATTCCTTGGGGCCTCGTCTGAAAATGCAGGAACCTTGGGCACCGTGGCCGGGTCTGCAGCCGGGCTG
AAGCTTTACCTCAATGAGACCTTCTCTGAGCTGCGGCTGGACAGCGTGGTCCAGTGGATGGAGCATTTCG
AGACATGGCCCTCCCACCTCCCCATTGTGGCTCACGCGGAGCAGCAAACCGTGGCTGCTGTCCTCATGGT
GGCTCAGCTCACTCAGCGCTCAGTGCACATATGTCACGTGGCACGGAAGGAGGAGATCCTGCTAATTAAA
GCTGCAAAGGCACGGGGCTTGCCAGTGACCTGCGAGGTGGCTCCCCACCACCTGTTCCTAAGCCATGATG
ACCTGGAGCGCCTGGGGCCTGGGAAGGGGGAGGTCCGGCCTGAGCTTGGCTCCCGCCAGGATGTGGAAGC
CCTGTGGGAGAACATGGCTGTCATCGACTGCTTTGCCTCAGACCATGCTCCCCATACCTTGGAGGAGAAG
TGTGGGTCCAGGCCCCCACCTGGGTTCCCAGGGTTAGAGACCATGCTGCCACTACTCCTGACGGCTGTAA
GCGAGGGCCGGCTCAGCCTGGACGACCTGCTGCAGCGATTGCACCACAATCCTCGGCGCATCTTTCACCT
GCCTCCGCAGGAGGACACCTATGTGGAGGTGGATCTGGAGCATGAGTGGACAATTCCCAGCCACATGCCC
TTCTCCAAGGCCCACTGGACACCTTTTGAAGGGCAGAAAGTGAAGGGCACCGTCCGCCGTGTGGTCCTGC
GAGGGGAGGTTGCCTATATCGATGGGCAGGTTCTGGTACCCCCGGGCTATGGACAGGATGTACGGAAGTG
GCCACAGGGGGCTGTTCCTCAGCTCCCACCCTCAGCCCCTGCCACTAGTGAGATGACCACGACACCTGAA
AGACCCCGCCGTGGCATCCCAGGGCTTCCTGATGGCCGCTTCCATCTGCCGCCCCGAATCCATCGAGCCT
CCGACCCAGGTTTGCCAGCTGAGGAGCCAAAGGAGAAGTCCTCTCGGAAGGTAGCCGAGCCAGAGCTGAT
GGGAACCCCTGATGGCACCTGCTACCCTCCACCACCAGTACCGAGACAGGCATCTCCCCAGAACCTGGGG
ACCCCTGGCTTGCTGCACCCCCAGACCTCACCCCTGCTGCACTCATTAGTGGGCCAACATATCCTGTCCG
TCCAGCAGTTCACCAAGGATCAGATGTCTCACCTGTTCAATGTGGCACACACACTGCGTATGATGGTGCA
GAAGGAGCGGAGCCTCGACATCCTGAAGGGGAAGGTCATGGCCTCCATGTTCTATGAAGTGAGCACACGG
ACCAGCAGCTCCTTTGCAGCAGCCATGGCCCGGCTGGGAGGTGCTGTGCTCAGCTTCTCGGAAGCCACAT
CGTCCGTCCAGAAGGGCGAATCCCTGGCTGACTCCGTGCAGACCATGAGCTGCTATGCCGACGTCGTCGT
GCTCCGGCACCCCCAGCCTGGAGCAGTGGAGCTGGCCGCCAAGCACTGCCGGAGGCCAGTGATCAATGCT
GGGGATGGGGTCGGAGAGCACCCCACCCAGGCCCTGCTGGACATCTTCACCATCCGTGAGGAGCTGGGAA
CTGTCAATGGCATGACGATCACGATGGTGGGTGACCTGAAGCACGGACGCACAGTACATTCCCTGGCCTG
CCTGCTCACCCAGTATCGTGTCAGCCTGCGCTACGTGGCACCTCCCAGCCTGCGCATGCCACCCACTGTG
CGGGCCTTCGTGGCCTCCCGCGGCACCAAGCAGGAGGAATTCGAGAGCATTGAGGAGGCGCTGCCTGACA
CTGATGTGCTCTACATGACTCGAATCCAGAAGGAACGATTTGGCTCTACCCAGGAGTACGAAGCTTGCTT
TGGTCAGTTCATCCTCACTCCCCACATCATGACCCGGGCCAAGAAGAAGATGGTGGTGATGCACCCGATG
CCCCGTGTCAACGAGATAAGCGTGGAAGTGGACTCGGATCCCCGCGCAGCCTACTTCCGCCAGGCTGAGA
ACGGCATGTACATCCGCATGGCTCTGTTAGCCACCGTGCTGGGCCGTTTCGACTACAAAGACGATGACGA
CAAGTAGGAATTCCTGCAGGCCTCGAGGGCCGGCGCGCCGCGGCCGCTACGTAAATTCCGCCCCCCCCCC
CCCTCTCCCTCCCCC
