Features (pLannotate 1.2.2; 17 found; start..end, strand, type, name):
    495..516     +  protein_bind   CAP binding site: CAP binding activates transcription in the presence of cAMP. E. coli catabolite activator protein
    531..561     +  promoter       lac promoter: promoter for the E. coli lac operon
    569..585     +  protein_bind   lac operator: The lac repressor binds to the lac operator to inhibit transcription in E. coli. This inhibition can be relieved by adding lactose or isopropyl-β-D-thiogalactopyranoside (IPTG). lac repressor encoded by lacI
    605..778     +  CDS            lacZα: LacZα fragment of β-galactosidase; lacZ fragment
   1042..1158    -  CDS            yciV (fragment): RNAAM_ECOLI - Also known as trpH From Escherichia coli (strain K12).
   1234..1262    +  promoter       tac promoter: strong E. coli promoter; hybrid between the trp and lac UV5 promoters
   1270..1286    +  protein_bind   lac operator: The lac repressor binds to the lac operator to inhibit transcription in E. coli. This inhibition can be relieved by adding lactose or isopropyl-β-D-thiogalactopyranoside (IPTG). lac repressor encoded by lacI
   1309..1962    +  CDS            GST26_SCHJA: Experimental evidence at protein level: Swiss-Prot protein existence level 1. GST isoenzymes appear to play a central role in the parasite detoxification system. Other functions are also suspected including a role in increasing the solubility of haematin in the parasite gut. From Schistosoma japonicum (Blood fluke).
   1981..2271    +  CDS            NEDD4L (fragment): NED4L_HUMAN - Also known as KIAA0439, NEDL3. Experimental evidence at protein level: Swiss-Prot protein existence level 1. E3 ubiquitin-protein ligase which accepts ubiquitin from an E2 ubiquitin-conjugating enzyme in the form of a thioester and then directly transfers the ubiquitin to targeted substrates. Inhibits TGF- beta signaling by triggering SMAD2 and TGFBR1 ubiquitination and proteasome-dependent degradation. Promotes ubiquitination and internalization of various plasma membrane channels such as ENaC, SCN2A/Nav1.2, SCN3A/Nav1.3, SCN5A/Nav1.5, SCN9A/Nav1.7, SCN10A/Nav1.8, KCNA3/Kv1.3, K
   2307..2346    +  CDS            rop (fragment): Rop protein, which maintains plasmids at low copy number; rop
   2448..2488    +  misc_feature   bom (fragment): basis of mobility region from pBR322
   2593..2697    +  promoter       AmpR promoter: bla
   2698..3558    +  CDS            AmpR: β-lactamase; bla; confers resistance to ampicillin, carbenicillin, and related antibiotics
   3729..4317    +  rep_origin     ori: high-copy-number ColE1/pMB1/pBR322/pUC origin of replication
   4503..4554    -  misc_feature   bom (fragment): basis of mobility region from pBR322
   4561..4638    +  promoter       lacI promoter: lacI
   4639..482     +  CDS            lacI (across the origin): lac repressor; lacI; The lac repressor binds to the lac operator to inhibit transcription in E. coli. This inhibition can be relieved by adding lactose or isopropyl-β-D-thiogalactopyranoside (IPTG).
>Addgene plasmid #188125 | pMXS-IRES-BLAST flag-CAD L1395A Sequencing Result | analyzer sequence | sequence record 372284
GGCATAAATATCTCACTCGCAATCAAATTCAGCCGATAGCGGAACGGGAAGGCGACTGGAGTGCCATGTC
CGGTTTTCAACAAACCATGCAAATGCTGAATGAGGGCATCGTTCCCACTGCGATGCTGGTTGCCAACGAT
CAGATGGCGCTGGGCGCAATGCGCGCCATTACCGAGTCCGGGCTGCGCGTTGGTGCGGATATCTCGGTAG
TGGGATACGACGATACCGAAGACAGCTCATGTTATATCCCGCCGTTAACCACCATCAAACAGGATTTTCG
CCTGCTGGGGCAAACCAGCGTGGACCGCTTGCTGCAACTCTCTCAGGGCCAGGCGGTGAAGGGCAATCAG
CTGTTGCCCGTCTCACTGGTGAAAAGAAAAACCACGCTAGCGCCCAATACGCAAACCGCCTCTCCCCGCG
CGTTGGCCGATTCATTAATGCAGCTGGCACGACAGGTTTCCCGACTGGAAAGCGGGCAGTGAGCGCAACG
CAATTAATGTAAGTTAGCTCACTCATTAGGCACCCCAGGCTTTACACTTTATGCTTCCGGCTCGTATGTT
GTGTGGAATTGTGAGCGGATAACAATTTCACACAGGAAACAGCTATGACCATGATTACGGATTCACTGGC
CGTCGTTTTACAACGTCGTGACTGGGAAAACCCTGGCGTTACCCAACTTAATCGCCTTGCAGCACATCCC
CCTTTCGCCAGCTGGCGTAATAGCGAAGAGGCCCGCACCGATCGCCCTTCCCAACAGTTGCGCAGCCTGA
ATGGCGAATGGCGCTTTGCCTGGTTTCCGGCACCAGAAGCGGTGCCGGAAAGCTGGCTGGAGTGCGATCT
TCCTGAGGCCGATACTGTCGTCGTCCCCTCAAACTGGCAGATGCACGGTTACGATGCGCCCATCTACACC
AACGTGACCTATCCCATTACGGTCAATCCGCCGTTTGTTCCCACGGAGAATCCGACGGGTTGTTACTCGC
TCACATTTAATGTTGATGAAAGCTGGCTACAGGAAGGCCAGACGCGAATTATTTTTGATGGCGTTGGAAT
TAGCTTATCGACTGCACGGTGCACCAATGCTTCTGGCGTCAGGCAGCCATCGGAAGCTGTGGTATGGCTG
TGCAGGTCGTAAATCACTGCATAATTCGTGTCGCTCAAGGCGCACTCCCGTTCTGGATAATGTTTTTTGC
GCCGACATCATAACGGTTCTGGCAAATATTCTGAAATGAGCTGTTGACAATTAATCATCGGCTCGTATAA
TGTGTGGAATTGTGAGCGGATAACAATTTCACACAGGAAACAGTATTCATGTCCCCTATACTAGGTTATT
GGAAAATTAAGGGCCTTGTGCAACCCACTCGACTTCTTTTGGAATATCTTGAAGAAAAATATGAAGAGCA
TTTGTATGAGCGCGATGAAGGTGATAAATGGCGAAACAAAAAGTTTGAATTGGGTTTGGAGTTTCCCAAT
CTTCCTTATTATATTGATGGTGATGTTAAATTAACACAGTCTATGGCCATCATACGTTATATAGCTGACA
AGCACAACATGTTGGGTGGTTGTCCAAAAGAGCGTGCAGAGATTTCAATGCTTGAAGGAGCGGTTTTGGA
TATTAGATACGGTGTTTCGAGAATTGCATATAGTAAAGACTTTGAAACTCTCAAAGTTGATTTTCTTAGC
AAGCTACCTGAAATGCTGAAAATGTTCGAAGATCGTTTATGTCATAAAACATATTTAAATGGTGATCATG
TAACCCATCCTGACTTCATGTTGTATGACGCTCTTGATGTTGTTTTATACATGGACCCAATGTGCCTGGA
TGCGTTCCCAAAATTAGTTTGTTTTAAAAAACGTATTGAAGCTATCCCACAAATTGATAAGTACTTGAAA
TCCAGCAAGTATATAGCATGGCCTTTGCAGGGCTGGCAAGCCACGTTTGGTGGTGGCGACCATCCTCCAA
AATCGGATCTGGAAGTTCTGTTCCAGGGGCCCCTGGGATCCCACAAAGTCACACAGAGCTTCTTGCCACC
CGGCTGGGAAATGAGGATAGCGCCAAACGGCCGGCCCTTCTTCATTGATCATAACACAAAGACTACAACC
TGGGAAGATCCACGTTTGAAATTTCCAGTACATATGCGGTCAAAGACATCTTTAAACCCCAATGACCTTG
GCCCCCTTCCTCCTGGCTGGGAAGAAAGAATTCACTTGGATGGCCGAACGTTTTATATTGATCATAATAG
CAAAATTACTCAGTGGGAAGACCCAAGACTGTAGCTCGAGCGGCCGCATCGTGACTGACTGACGATCTGC
CTCGCGCGTTTCGGTGATGACGGTGAAAACCTCTGACACATGCAGCTCCCGGAGACGGTCACAGCTTGTC
TGTAAGCGGATGCCGGGAGCAGACAAGCCCGTCAGGGCGCGTCAGCGGGTGTTGGCGGGTGTCGGGGCGC
AGCCATGACCCAGTCACGTAGCGATAGCGGAGTGTATAATTCTTGAAGACGAAAGGGCCTCGTGATACGC
CTATTTTTATAGGTTAATGTCATGATAATAATGGTTTCTTAGACGTCAGGTGGCACTTTTCGGGGAAATG
TGCGCGGAACCCCTATTTGTTTATTTTTCTAAATACATTCAAATATGTATCCGCTCATGAGACAATAACC
CTGATAAATGCTTCAATAATATTGAAAAAGGAAGAGTATGAGTATTCAACATTTCCGTGTCGCCCTTATT
CCCTTTTTTGCGGCATTTTGCCTTCCTGTTTTTGCTCACCCAGAAACGCTGGTGAAAGTAAAAGATGCTG
AAGATCAGTTGGGTGCACGAGTGGGTTACATCGAACTGGATCTCAACAGCGGTAAGATCCTTGAGAGTTT
TCGCCCCGAAGAACGTTTTCCAATGATGAGCACTTTTAAAGTTCTGCTATGTGGCGCGGTATTATCCCGT
GTTGACGCCGGGCAAGAGCAACTCGGTCGCCGCATACACTATTCTCAGAATGACTTGGTTGAGTACTCAC
CAGTCACAGAAAAGCATCTTACGGATGGCATGACAGTAAGAGAATTATGCAGTGCTGCCATAACCATGAG
TGATAACACTGCGGCCAACTTACTTCTGACAACGATCGGAGGACCGAAGGAGCTAACCGCTTTTTTGCAC
AACATGGGGGATCATGTAACTCGCCTTGATCGTTGGGAACCGGAGCTGAATGAAGCCATACCAAACGACG
AGCGTGACACCACGATGCCTGCAGCAATGGCAACAACGTTGCGCAAACTATTAACTGGCGAACTACTTAC
TCTAGCTTCCCGGCAACAATTAATAGACTGGATGGAGGCGGATAAAGTTGCAGGACCACTTCTGCGCTCG
GCCCTTCCGGCTGGCTGGTTTATTGCTGATAAATCTGGAGCCGGTGAGCGTGGGTCTCGCGGTATCATTG
CAGCACTGGGGCCAGATGGTAAGCCCTCCCGTATCGTAGTTATCTACACGACGGGGAGTCAGGCAACTAT
GGATGAACGAAATAGACAGATCGCTGAGATAGGTGCCTCACTGATTAAGCATTGGTAACTGTCAGACCAA
GTTTACTCATATATACTTTAGATTGATTTAAAACTTCATTTTTAATTTAAAAGGATCTAGGTGAAGATCC
TTTTTGATAATCTCATGACCAAAATCCCTTAACGTGAGTTTTCGTTCCACTGAGCGTCAGACCCCGTAGA
AAAGATCAAAGGATCTTCTTGAGATCCTTTTTTTCTGCGCGTAATCTGCTGCTTGCAAACAAAAAAACCA
CCGCTACCAGCGGTGGTTTGTTTGCCGGATCAAGAGCTACCAACTCTTTTTCCGAAGGTAACTGGCTTCA
GCAGAGCGCAGATACCAAATACTGTCCTTCTAGTGTAGCCGTAGTTAGGCCACCACTTCAAGAACTCTGT
AGCACCGCCTACATACCTCGCTCTGCTAATCCTGTTACCAGTGGCTGCTGCCAGTGGCGATAAGTCGTGT
CTTACCGGGTTGGACTCAAGACGATAGTTACCGGATAAGGCGCAGCGGTCGGGCTGAACGGGGGGTTCGT
GCACACAGCCCAGCTTGGAGCGAACGACCTACACCGAACTGAGATACCTACAGCGTGAGCTATGAGAAAG
CGCCACGCTTCCCGAAGGGAGAAAGGCGGACAGGTATCCGGTAAGCGGCAGGGTCGGAACAGGAGAGCGC
ACGAGGGAGCTTCCAGGGGGAAACGCCTGGTATCTTTATAGTCCTGTCGGGTTTCGCCACCTCTGACTTG
AGCGTCGATTTTTGTGATGCTCGTCAGGGGGGCGGAGCCTATGGAAAAACGCCAGCAACGCGGCCTTTTT
ACGGTTCCTGGCCTTTTGCTGGCCTTTTGCTCACATGTTCTTTCCTGCGTTATCCCCTGATTCTGTGGAT
AACCGTATTACCGCCTTTGAGTGAGCTGATACCGCTCGCCGCAGCCGAACGACCGAGCGCAGCGAGTCAG
TGAGCGAGGAAGCGGAAGAGCGCCTGATGCGGTATTTTCTCCTTACGCATCTGTGCGGTATTTCACACCG
CATAAATTCCGACACCATCGAATGGCGCAAAACCTTTCGCGGTATGGCATGATAGCGCCCGGAAGAGAGT
CAATTCAGGGTGGTGAATGTGAAACCAGTAACGTTATACGATGTCGCAGAGTATGCCGGTGTCTCTTATC
AGACCGTTTCCCGCGTGGTGAACCAGGCCAGCCACGTTTCTGCGAAAACGCGGGAAAAAGTGGAAGCGGC
GATGGCGGAGCTGAATTACATTCCCAACCGCGTGGCACAACAACTGGCGGGCAAACAGTCGTTGCTGATT
GGCGTTGCCACCTCCAGTCTGGCCCTGCACGCGCCGTCGCAAATTGTCGCGGCGATTAAATCTCGCGCCG
ATCAACTGGGTGCCAGCGTGGTGGTGTCGATGGTAGAACGAAGCGGCGTCGAAGCCTGTAAAGCGGCGGT
GCACAATCTTCTCGCGCAACGCGTCAGTGGGCTGATCATTAACTATCCGCTGGATGACCAGGATGCCATT
GCTGTGGAAGCTGCCTGCACTAATGTTCCGGCGTTATTTCTTGATGTCTCTGACCAGACACCCATCAACA
GTATTATTTTCTCCCATGAAGACGGTACGCGACTGGGCGTGGAGCATCTGGTCGCATTGGGTCACCAGCA
AATCGCGCTGTTAGCGGGCCCATTAAGTTCTGTCTCGGCGCGTCTGCGTCTGGCTGGCT
